>Addgene plasmid #236474 | pAP-U2-3 | addgene full sequence | sequence record 468914 | Addgene NGS Result
AAAAAAAAGAAAAATTTGAAATATAAATAACGTTCTTAATACTAACATAACTATTAAAAAAAATAAATAG
GGACCTAGACTTCAGGTTGTCTAACTCCTTCCTTTTCGGTTAGAGCGGATGTGGGAGGAGGGCGTGAATG
TAAGCGTGACATAACTAATTACATGATATCGACAAAGGAAAAGGGGCCTGATTGTTAACTCTTGTAGAGC
TCGTCCATGCCGCCGGTAGAGTGGCGGCCCTCGGCGCGCTCGTATTGCTCGACGATGGTGTAGTCCTCGT
TGTGAGAGGTGATGTCGAGCTTGATGTTGACGTTGTAGGCGCCAGGGAGTTGGACAGGCTTCTTGGCCTT
GTAGGTGGTCTTGACCTCGGCGTCGTAGTGGCCGCCGTCCTTGAGCTTGAGGCGTTGCTTGATCTCGCCC
TTGAGGGCGCCGTCCTCAGGGTACATGCGCTCAGAAGAGGCCTCCCAGCCCATGGTCTTCTTTTGCATGA
CAGGGCCGTCAGAAGGGAAGTTGGTGCCGCGGAGCTTGACCTTGTAGATGAACTCGCCGTCTTGGAGAGA
AGAGTCTTGGGTGACGGTGACGACGCCGCCGTCCTCGAAGTTCATGACGCGCTCCCACTTGAAGCCCTCA
GGGAAAGAGAGCTTGAGGTAGTCAGGGATGTCGGCAGGGTGCTTGACGTAGGCCTTAGAGCCGTACATGA
ATTGAGGAGAGAGGATGTCCCAGGCGAAAGGGAGAGGGCCGCCCTTGGTGACCTTGAGCTTGGCGGTTTG
GGTGCCCTCGTAAGGGCGGCCCTCGCCCTCGCCCTCGATCTCGAACTCGTGGCCGTTGACAGAGCCCTCC
ATGTGGACCTTGAAGCGCATGAACTCCTTGATGATGGCCATGTTGTCCTCCTCGCCCTTAGAGACCATGC
CAGCAGAGCCAGCAGACTTGTAGAGCTCGTCCATGCCGCCGGTAGAGTGGCGGCCCTCGGCGCGCTCGTA
TTGCTCGACGATGGTGTAGTCCTCGTTGTGAGAGGTGATGTCGAGCTTGATGTTGACGTTGTAGGCGCCA
GGGAGTTGGACAGGCTTCTTGGCCTTGTAGGTGGTCTTGACCTCGGCGTCGTAGTGGCCGCCGTCCTTGA
GCTTGAGGCGTTGCTTGATCTCGCCCTTGAGGGCGCCGTCCTCAGGGTACATGCGCTCAGAAGAGGCCTC
CCAGCCCATGGTCTTCTTTTGCATGACAGGGCCGTCAGAAGGGAAGTTGGTGCCGCGGAGCTTGACCTTG
TAGATGAACTCGCCGTCTTGGAGAGAAGAGTCTTGGGTGACGGTGACGACGCCGCCGTCCTCGAAGTTCA
TGACGCGCTCCCACTTGAAGCCCTCAGGGAAAGAGAGCTTGAGGTAGTCAGGGATGTCGGCAGGGTGCTT
GACGTAGGCCTTAGAGCCGTACATGAATTGAGGAGAGAGGATGTCCCAGGCGAAAGGGAGAGGGCCGCCC
TTGGTGACCTTGAGCTTGGCGGTTTGGGTGCCCTCGTAAGGGCGGCCCTCGCCCTCGCCCTCGATCTCGA
ACTCGTGGCCGTTGACAGAGCCCTCCATGTGGACCTTGAAGCGCATGAACTCCTTGATGATGGCCATGTT
GTCCTCCTCGCCCTTAGAGACCATGCCAGAGCCGCCAGAGCCCTTGTAGAGCTCGTCCATGCCGCCGGTA
GAGTGGCGGCCCTCGGCGCGCTCGTATTGCTCGACGATGGTGTAGTCCTCGTTGTGAGAGGTGATGTCGA
GCTTGATGTTGACGTTGTAGGCGCCAGGGAGTTGGACAGGCTTCTTGGCCTTGTAGGTGGTCTTGACCTC
GGCGTCGTAGTGGCCGCCGTCCTTGAGCTTGAGGCGTTGCTTGATCTCGCCCTTGAGGGCGCCGTCCTCA
GGGTACATGCGCTCAGAAGAGGCCTCCCAGCCCATGGTCTTCTTTTGCATGACAGGGCCGTCAGAAGGGA
AGTTGGTGCCGCGGAGCTTGACCTTGTAGATGAACTCGCCGTCTTGGAGAGAAGAGTCTTGGGTGACGGT
GACGACGCCGCCGTCCTCGAAGTTCATGACGCGCTCCCACTTGAAGCCCTCAGGGAAAGAGAGCTTGAGG
TAGTCAGGGATGTCGGCAGGGTGCTTGACGTAGGCCTTAGAGCCGTACATGAATTGAGGAGAGAGGATGT
CCCAGGCGAAAGGGAGAGGGCCGCCCTTGGTGACCTTGAGCTTGGCGGTTTGGGTGCCCTCGTAAGGGCG
GCCCTCGCCCTCGCCCTCGATCTCGAACTCGTGGCCGTTGACAGAGCCCTCCATGTGGACCTTGAAGCGC
ATGAACTCCTTGATGATGGCCATGTTGTCCTCCTCGCCCTTAGAGACCATGTTTAATTAATGTTAATTCA
GTAAATTTTCGATCTTGGGAAGAAAAAAGCAGTAAGCGTGAAAAATCTAAAAGCTGATGTAGTAGAAGAT
CCTATTCTTTAACAAAGATTGACCTTTTCTTTTTCTTCTTGGTTTGAGTAGAAAGGGGAAGGAAGAATAC
AAGAGAGAGGAAAAAAAGGAAGATAAAAAGAGAGCGTGATATAAATGAATATATATTAAACAAGAGAGAT
TGGGAAGGAAAGGATCAAACAAACCCAAAAATATTTCAAAAAGGAGAGAGAGAGGCGAGTTTGGTTTCAA
AACGGTTTATTTATTTATGCAAGAGGACGTGGAAGAAAAAGAAGAAGGAAGAAAAAAATTTGAAAGAAAA
AAACGCGTGGCGGGTAAAGAAGAAAATGGAAAATAGAGGCCGGGTGACAGAGAAATATTGAGGGTTAATT
GGAAAATATGTTAGGGTGAGGCATATGTTTTTAAGGGTTTTGAAGATCCGATAAGGAAGAATGTAGGTTA
AATGTTGTGCATTAATTGCTGTGGCAGCTTACCCGCTTCCCCACACATTTTGGTAGTATCTGTCCTCTTG
TTATTGTTACTGTAATTGTGTATATATGTTCCCAGCGCTGGGGGCCTACACTTGGCCACCACGCGCTGGG
CTACTGTGAGGTGACATATCTGTCTTCTCGATTCCCCATTAAGTTCGCGTTGGCCGTCGTCAAATCCAAT
AGATAAGAAGTGGCACGTCTACGTCTTTGGCGCAACCTACCTTGATGATGTTCGGCCGGATTCTCCATGA
TTATTCAACAGAACATCGTCTTTGGACATCACACGCTCAGATTGATGGCTGGGATTTCGTTGGTTGTCTA
GCCATGGTATTGCTGGAAACCGTTTGGGCGGATCGCAACTCCAGCCCGTGATCATCGGCGCTTGAACGTT
GCCGGCACCGGCAAGAGGCTCCGCGAAGCTCTTTATCGTAGTGGGGAAGCGATTTGTTTTCTTTTTTCTG
CATGTCCAGAAAGTCACGATCAATGACAAGGAGGCGTTTGATAGAGTCCAAGCCAAATCAGAGAGTCGAA
ATGGGAGCATTTCCCATATTGAAGCAGGCCGCGAGATTGTGCTAGATGGAATACGGAGCGTCGTATCGAA
AGGGGCCCTGGGAAAGTGGCAGACTGGCAGAACCCCACTCCGCGTTCAACAATCCTTCAAGCGCCGAGAT
GGTCCCAAAGGGCTGGCAGAGCGATTGCTGATGGGGACACCGTTCGACAATCGAGGCTGGGACTGTGGTC
ATTCATCTGGCTCGACGCGTTCAGACACGAAGGAAGTTGAGGATTGAAGAAAGAGACTCGGGAGAGGGCA
CAACGTCTGCCCGCCATGCAGCATCGCTCGCGCTTGGCATGATGGCTGTGGATGATGTATTCGAGAGCTT
ACTCAGAGTCTCGGTCCTGTGCCACGCGTCCTGCACAACACAGTCAAGGCAGCCGTATTTGGCAAGAGGT
ATATAGGCAGGAGCGAGAGCAGAGGCAGGATTGCAAGTAGACAATCATTTGCGGAAACAACAGGACGACT
CGTCAAGCACACGCAACGGGGCTCTGGCTGTTGATAACCGGAGGCTTAGACATTGACAATTCTGACCTTA
AGATGTCTAAGGGCGAGGAGCTCTTCACCGGCGTCGTCCCTATCCTCGTCGAGCTCGACGGCGACGTCAA
CGGCCACAAGTTCTCTGTCTCTGGCGAGGGCGAGGGCGACGCCACCTACGGCAAGCTCACCCTCAAGTTC
ATCTGCACCACCGGCAAGCTCCCTGTCCCTTGGCCTACCCTCGTCACCACCTTCGGCTACGGCGTCCAAT
GCTTCGCCCGCTACCCTGACCACATGAAGCAACACGACTTCTTCAAGTCTGCCATGCCTGAGGGCTACGT
CCAAGAGCGCACCATCTTCTTCAAGGACGACGGCAACTACAAGACCCGCGCCGAGGTCAAGTTCGAGGGC
GACACCCTCGTCAACCGCATCGAGCTCAAGGGCATCGACTTCAAGGAGGACGGCAACATCCTCGGCCACA
AGCTCGAGTACAACTACAACTCTCACAACGTCTACATCATGGCCGACAAGCAAAAGAACGGCATCAAGGT
CAACTTCAAGATCCGCCACAACATCGAGGACGGCTCTGTCCAACTCGCCGACCACTACCAACAAAACACC
CCTATCGGCGACGGCCCTGTCCTCCTCCCTGACAACCACTACCTCTCTACCCAATCTGCCCTCTCTAAGG
ACCCTAACGAGAAGCGCGACCACATGGTCCTCCTCGAGTTCGTCACCGCCGCCGGCATCACCCACGGCAT
GGACGAGCTCTACAAGGGCTCTGGCGGCTCTGGCATGTCTAAGGGCGAGGAGCTCTTCACCGGCGTCGTC
CCTATCCTCGTCGAGCTCGACGGCGACGTCAACGGCCACAAGTTCTCTGTCTCTGGCGAGGGCGAGGGCG
ACGCCACCTACGGCAAGCTCACCCTCAAGTTCATCTGCACCACCGGCAAGCTCCCTGTCCCTTGGCCTAC
CCTCGTCACCACCTTCGGCTACGGCGTCCAATGCTTCGCCCGCTACCCTGACCACATGAAGCAACACGAC
TTCTTCAAGTCTGCCATGCCTGAGGGCTACGTCCAAGAGCGCACCATCTTCTTCAAGGACGACGGCAACT
ACAAGACCCGCGCCGAGGTCAAGTTCGAGGGCGACACCCTCGTCAACCGCATCGAGCTCAAGGGCATCGA
CTTCAAGGAGGACGGCAACATCCTCGGCCACAAGCTCGAGTACAACTACAACTCTCACAACGTCTACATC
ATGGCCGACAAGCAAAAGAACGGCATCAAGGTCAACTTCAAGATCCGCCACAACATCGAGGACGGCTCTG
TCCAACTCGCCGACCACTACCAACAAAACACCCCTATCGGCGACGGCCCTGTCCTCCTCCCTGACAACCA
CTACCTCTCTACCCAATCTGCCCTCTCTAAGGACCCTAACGAGAAGCGCGACCACATGGTCCTCCTCGAG
TTCGTCACCGCCGCCGGCATCACCCACGGCATGGACGAGCTCTACAAGTCTGCTGGCTCTGCTGGCATGT
CTAAGGGCGAGGAGCTCTTCACCGGCGTCGTCCCTATCCTCGTCGAGCTCGACGGCGACGTCAACGGCCA
CAAGTTCTCTGTCTCTGGCGAGGGCGAGGGCGACGCCACCTACGGCAAGCTCACCCTCAAGTTCATCTGC
ACCACCGGCAAGCTCCCTGTCCCTTGGCCTACCCTCGTCACCACCTTCGGCTACGGCGTCCAATGCTTCG
CCCGCTACCCTGACCACATGAAGCAACACGACTTCTTCAAGTCTGCCATGCCTGAGGGCTACGTCCAAGA
GCGCACCATCTTCTTCAAGGACGACGGCAACTACAAGACCCGCGCCGAGGTCAAGTTCGAGGGCGACACC
CTCGTCAACCGCATCGAGCTCAAGGGCATCGACTTCAAGGAGGACGGCAACATCCTCGGCCACAAGCTCG
AGTACAACTACAACTCTCACAACGTCTACATCATGGCCGACAAGCAAAAGAACGGCATCAAGGTCAACTT
CAAGATCCGCCACAACATCGAGGACGGCTCTGTCCAACTCGCCGACCACTACCAACAAAACACCCCTATC
GGCGACGGCCCTGTCCTCCTCCCTGACAACCACTACCTCTCTACCCAATCTGCCCTCTCTAAGGACCCTA
ACGAGAAGCGCGACCACATGGTCCTCCTCGAGTTCGTCACCGCCGCCGGCATCACCCACGGCATGGACGA
GCTCTACAAGGGTGGATCCTAGGCGCCGCGAATTTCTTATGATTTATGATTTTTATTATTAAATAAGTTA
TAAAAAAAATAAGTGTATACAAATTTTAAAGTGACTCTTAGGTTTTAAAACGAAAATTCTTATTCTTGAG
TAACTCTTTCCTGTAGGTCAGGTTGCTTTCTCAGGTATAGTATGAGGTCGCTCTTATTGACCACACCTCT
ACCGGCAGATCCGCTAGGGATAACAGGGTAATACATATCACTGACATTTGAGAAGCTGGGATATTGTTCA
GGCAGGACGAGGATGTGTGCTTTTCTACGGTCAGGAACCGACAGGAAACATCGAAGCCTCCGATACGGAG
GACAGACTGGAAACTGAATTGAGGATCATATTTGGAGGACTACTTTTTCAAGGCGCATGTTGGAGTGAAG
ATACAAAAAAGTGTAGAGCAGCTTGGGATTCATCCATCATCACCATCATCTTCATAATCACTTTACCTCC
GTCTCAACTCATGAGTTGGTCCGATTGACCTTGGGAGCTGACTACCAACAATGGTTCGGATCGCACGGCA
CAAGATTTGATTGATCAGCGAGCTGGTCCCTGATGTGTCCGGATGATTTGTGTTGTATACGGAGGGCTCC
ACAATGATTGAGAAACGGCAAGACTTGCTGCAAGATTCGGCACTCACGATCGACCATGCGAGAAGAGCTT
GTAGGCCGCTGAACGAATTGGGTGATATCGCCTACCCATTTAAGAACAGTGACGAAGACATCACAAGCAA
ACCATATTCGAAGATCCGGTTTGAGTGAATGAATCAAAAAAGATGAAAGGGACGTAGGCGTGAACATGCG
TTAAGCGGGCTTTGAAAGTGCGTCTCCCTCTCTTTCTCTTTTATGCCTCGATAGCTGTTGAACACTCTCT
CGCCTGCAATCACCTACTTCATTCTGCTCTTCTACAAGAAGCCGGTCCAAACAAGTGGAAGCCCATAAGG
ATATATGGACGTGACCCGTATGATAGAACAATGTTATGCTCGGTTTCGATTCTGTCAAACTATGGATATG
TGGTTGAGCTATGTCTAGGCTGCCCAAAGCCTCTCGTTAGCCATGAACAGGTCTCTGGTATCAAGATGTT
TGAACAAATGACTTTGAGCTTGTCGATTCTTGTAGTGTTGGTGCATGCTAGCTCCAGCAGAATCTTTCTT
CCATACCAACGGTTTCTTGACCTTTGACCAAGCATAGTCATGTCTGCACTCCTGCCAGCACCACCAACAT
ACGCCGACTTCACCTAGAGCAAGAACCAAGAGATCTAATAGAGGCAGGATGCGTGTGCGAATGCCACAGT
GATGATGGTTTTTGTCTACCTGATACTCGGGAGCTTGTTTGAAGCTGTCGACAAGATCTAGGACGTCGCC
ATCGTAGGGTTCAGGCGGATCTGAGGTTGCAAAGATGGTGCTTTGCAAGGAAAGAGTGTTGATACGTTTG
AAGAATTTGATGGTCTGACCCAATTGGAACAAATCGCATTCGGGCGAGGAGTCGTAGCCCAGCTTACACT
GTCGCTCGCGAGACGTGTATAGGAGCTCCAGCTTTTGTTCCCTTTAGTGAGGGTTAATTGCGCGCTTGGC
GTAATCATGGTCATAGCTGTTTCCTGTGTGAAATTGTTATCCGCTCACAATTCCACACAACATACGAGCC
GGAAGCATAAAGTGTAAAGCCTGGGGTGCCTAATGAGTGAGCTAACTCACATTAATTGCGTTGCGCTCAC
TGCCCGCTTTCCAGTCGGGAAACCTGTCGTGCCAGCTGCATTAATGAATCGGCCAACGCGCGGGGAGAGG
CGGTTTGCGTATTGGGCGCTCTTCCGCTTCCTCGCTCACTGACTCGCTGCGCTCGGTCGTTCGGCTGCGG
CGAGCGGTATCAGCTCACTCAAAGGCGGTAATACGGTTATCCACAGAATCAGGGGATAACGCAGGAAAGA
ACATGTGAGCAAAAGGCCAGCAAAAGGCCAGGAACCGTAAAAAGGCCGCGTTGCTGGCGTTTTTCCATAG
GCTCCGCCCCCCTGACGAGCATCACAAAAATCGACGCTCAAGTCAGAGGTGGCGAAACCCGACAGGACTA
TAAAGATACCAGGCGTTTCCCCCTGGAAGCTCCCTCGTGCGCTCTCCTGTTCCGACCCTGCCGCTTACCG
GATACCTGTCCGCCTTTCTCCCTTCGGGAAGCGTGGCGCTTTCTCATAGCTCACGCTGTAGGTATCTCAG
TTCGGTGTAGGTCGTTCGCTCCAAGCTGGGCTGTGTGCACGAACCCCCCGTTCAGCCCGACCGCTGCGCC
TTATCCGGTAACTATCGTCTTGAGTCCAACCCGGTAAGACACGACTTATCGCCACTGGCAGCAGCCACTG
GTAACAGGATTAGCAGAGCGAGGTATGTAGGCGGTGCTACAGAGTTCTTGAAGTGGTGGCCTAACTACGG
CTACACTAGAAGAACAGTATTTGGTATCTGCGCTCTGCTGAAGCCAGTTACCTTCGGAAAAAGAGTTGGT
AGCTCTTGATCCGGCAAACAAACCACCGCTGGTAGCGGTGGTTTTTTTGTTTGCAAGCAGCAGATTACGC
GCAGAAAAAAAGGATCTCAAGAAGATCCTTTGATCTTTTCTACGGGGTCTGACGCTCAGTGGAACGAAAA
CTCACGTTAAGGGATTTTGGTCATGAGATTATCAAAAAGGATCTTCACCTAGATCCTTTTAAATTAAAAA
TGAAGTTTTAAATCAATCTAAAGTATATATGAGTAAACTTGGTCTGACAGTTACCAATGCTTAATCAGTG
AGGCACCTATCTCAGCGATCTGTCTATTTCGTTCATCCATAGTTGCCTGACTCCCCGTCGTGTAGATAAC
TACGATACGGGAGGGCTTACCATCTGGCCCCAGTGCTGCAATGATACCGCGAGACCCACGCTCACCGGCT
CCAGATTTATCAGCAATAAACCAGCCAGCCGGAAGGGCCGAGCGCAGAAGTGGTCCTGCAACTTTATCCG
CCTCCATCCAGTCTATTAATTGTTGCCGGGAAGCTAGAGTAAGTAGTTCGCCAGTTAATAGTTTGCGCAA
CGTTGTTGCCATTGCTACAGGCATCGTGGTGTCACGCTCGTCGTTTGGTATGGCTTCATTCAGCTCCGGT
TCCCAACGATCAAGGCGAGTTACATGATCCCCCATGTTGTGCAAAAAAGCGGTTAGCTCCTTCGGTCCTC
CGATCGTTGTCAGAAGTAAGTTGGCCGCAGTGTTATCACTCATGGTTATGGCAGCACTGCATAATTCTCT
TACTGTCATGCCATCCGTAAGATGCTTTTCTGTGACTGGTGAGTACTCAACCAAGTCATTCTGAGAATAG
TGTATGCGGCGACCGAGTTGCTCTTGCCCGGCGTCAATACGGGATAATACCGCGCCACATAGCAGAACTT
TAAAAGTGCTCATCATTGGAAAACGTTCTTCGGGGCGAAAACTCTCAAGGATCTTACCGCTGTTGAGATC
CAGTTCGATGTAACCCACTCGTGCACCCAACTGATCTTCAGCATCTTTTACTTTCACCAGCGTTTCTGGG
TGAGCAAAAACAGGAAGGCAAAATGCCGCAAAAAAGGGAATAAGGGCGACACGGAAATGTTGAATACTCA
TACTCTTCCTTTTTCAATATTATTGAAGCATTTATCAGGGTTATTGTCTCATGAGCGGATACATATTTGA
ATGTATTTAGAAAAATAAACAAATAGGGGTTCCGCGCACATTTCCCCGAAAAGTGCCACCTG
[124 nt withheld, positions 9933-10056]
C
[91 nt withheld, positions 10058-10148]
A
[49 nt withheld, positions 10150-10198]
CCTTTGACGTTGGAGTCCACGTTCTTT
[37 nt withheld, positions 10226-10262]
ACCCTATCTCGGTCTATTCTTTTGATTTATAAGGGATTTTGCCGATTTCGGCCTATTGGTTAAAAAAATG
AGCTGATTTAACAAAAATTTAACGCGAATTTTAACAAAATATTAACGCTTACAATTTCCATTCGCCATTC
AGGCTGCGCAACTGTTGGGAAGGGCGATCGGTGCGGGCCTCTTCGCTATTACGCCAGCTGGCGAAAGGGG
GATGTGCTGCAAGGCGATTAAGTTGGGTAACGCCAGGGTTTTCCCAGTCACGACGTTGTAAAACGACGGC
CAGTGAGCGCGCGTAATACGACTCACTATAGGGCGAATTGGGTACCGGGCCCTGAGTGTTGGTGTACGCG
CATACACAATGATCCGCGGAAGGATGTTCCCCCTGCGGTGGCACAGAACAGGCAATCTAACAAGCTCGCC
CTTGCTGCAAGGCACAGAGGAGCTGAAGCCGGCGCATGATTGTTGAAGATCTCCAGGTCTTCGACAGCAA
GCATAAAGGCAAAACGAAACGGGCGCAGAGTCGCAAACCGAGAGCTGCGGAGGGACAAGTTGAGCGACAA
GCGGGGGCAGGAATTGACGAGCTTCCTCCATGCACGTCTCGCGGACCGGAAGCTGCTGCGACCCACACGG
GTGTCGTTGGGACTGGCCTAGAAAGGATTTACATGGCTTGGCTTGGGCTGGCAAGGAAGACTCCGAAGAG
TGGAGTGTTCTCAGGCAGTTCAGAGTCAAGATCAGGAAGGTGCAGACAGTGAAGAGGAGTGTTGATGGAT
GCAGGGATCGCTAGCAGGGCTGCGATAGACGGGGAAGAGCGAATCCGAGCAGAGGTGGTCTCTGAGGTCG
CAGTGCACTACCTGTCAATGGCCCTAGACCCTGCATTGGCGTGCGACTGCGGTCAAGCAGAGTCTTGTGT
TTTGGTGGACACTTGCGGCCTCGAATATGCAGCAGCGGCAGGTTTCAAGCAGCATCCGAAGCCCTCGGGT
CCCACCCCACCTCTGGAGGCTTTTGAGCAGCAATGGCAGGTGGCAGGAGTCGGAAGAGCGAAACTGGCTC
CCGCACGCTGCTTGTCAGAAGGAAGCATAAAGATGGACATGTAGACAGCAGCCTCGCTCTTTGCTGCTTT
CCTTTCCCAACTGCCAGAGCCTCCCCCAGCCTGACCGTCCTTGAGTTGTGGCTTGTTGACTTGTTGACTT
GTTGACTTGTTGACTTGTGATTGTGTACTGCACATCTCCGGCCGTGTCCTCTCGCTTTGACTTGCTCGGC
GCAAAATCTCGACTGCTCTCAGTGGTCTGGGCTGGTGCTCCTCGGTCGTCATTTAACATTTTGCTTGCAA
CTTCCCATCTGGTGCTTCTTGCGTACAAGCATCCTTCCCTCTCAATTGCCTTGATCCATAGCTATTCGAC
AGCTACCCAGTCGCCCAGCCTCCCGCATCTCTTGACCGGCTTCGTCCACGCACCTCCCACACTCCCACAA
AGTCTCGCTCGACGTCGACGCCCGCAATGTCCCGTCACGCAACAATCACCCAGTCATACCAGGAGCGAGC
CTCGCTGCCCAAGACATCACCGGTCGCCTCGTACCTCCTACGATTGATCGCAGCGAAGCAGACAAATCTC
TGTGTCTCGGCAGATGTGTCGACAACCAGAGAGCTGCTGCAACTCGCCGAAGAGGTCGGCGACTCAATAT
GCATGCTCAAGACACACGCCGACATCATTAATGACTTTGGCCCTCGCACCATCGAGGGCCTGAAAGAGAT
TGCTGCCAAGAAGCACTTCCTCGTCTTCGAGGACCGCAAGTTTGGCGACATTGGCAGTAGGTGCCTGCCC
CACCCGTGTCTTCCAATCACCGACCACTGACACAGCTTCTTGCAGGTACCGTGCAAAAGCAGTTCACTGC
CGGCCCTCTGCAGATCGTTCGCTGGGCCAATATCATCAATGCCCACATCTTCCCTGGCCCCGCCATCATC
ACTGCTCTCTCGCAAGCCGCCCACGATGCCGTCAGTTCTCTCAACACTGCTGTCACCACTTCCATCTCGG
CCTCGCCCGTTCCCTCATACATGGACGACAGCGACGAAGTAGACTCGCCTGCACTGTCTCACCACGAAGA
CTCAGACGATCTCGACAGACTCTCGAGCGACGATGACTCCAACCAATTGTCTACATACAGTGACCCCACT
GGTCGCAAGCCAAGCGTCGTTTCCGTATCTACCACTATCAGCACCAAGACAGAAAGCATCTCACCCCAGC
CTACGCCAAACCACCACGGTGGCCCCAACGATTCTATTTCGTCCATCAGCGCCGGCTCGGCTGGTCAAGA
ATCGTCTGCTTTGGCCCGCCTCGGAGAGCCCCCTCTCCTCCGAAGCTTGCTGATCCTCGCAGAGATGAGC
AGTGCAGGCAACTTGATGACTGGCTCATACACTGAACAATGTGTTGTGGAAGCACGCAAGAACCCGGAGT
TCGTCATGGGCTTCATCGCACAACGCACTCTCAATGAGCAGCCTGGTGACAATTTCATCACCATGACTCC
TGGCGTCCAGATTGGCGCCACTGGAGATGGTCTCGGCCAACAGTACAACACTCCGGAAAAGGTCATCGGC
GAAGCTGGCACCGACATCATCATTGTCGGCCGCGGTGTCTACGGTGCTCAAGATAAGAGGGCCAAGGCCG
AGGAATACAGAGTCAGAGCATGGAAGGCATACGAGGGGAGAATTGGCGCTGCTACTGCAACAAAAGGTAG
CAGGTGAGAATTCACTGACAATAAAAAGATTCTTGTTTTCAAGAACTTGTCATTTGTATAGTTTTTTTAT
ATTGTAGTTGTTCTATTTTAATCAAATGTTAGCGTGATTTATATTTTTTTTCGCCTCGACATCATCTGCC
CAGATGCGAAGTTAAGTGCGCAGAAAGTAATATCATGCGTCAATCGTATGTGAATGCTGGTCGCTATACT
GCCCGGGATGTTACATGCGTACACGCGTTTGTACAG
Features (pLannotate 1.2.2; 22 found; start..end, strand, type, name):
    201..908     -  CDS            mCherry: mCherry is a basic (constitutively fluorescent) red fluorescent protein published in 2004, derived from Discosoma sp.. It is reported to be a very rapidly-maturing monomer with low acid sensitivity.
    927..1634    -  CDS            mCherry: mCherry is a basic (constitutively fluorescent) red fluorescent protein published in 2004, derived from Discosoma sp.. It is reported to be a very rapidly-maturing monomer with low acid sensitivity.
   1653..2360    -  CDS            mCherry: mCherry is a basic (constitutively fluorescent) red fluorescent protein published in 2004, derived from Discosoma sp.. It is reported to be a very rapidly-maturing monomer with low acid sensitivity.
   3993..4706    +  CDS            GFPmut3: GFPmut3 is a basic (constitutively fluorescent) green fluorescent protein published in 1996, derived from Aequorea victoria. It is reported to be a very rapidly-maturing weak dimer.
   4725..5438    +  CDS            GFPmut3: GFPmut3 is a basic (constitutively fluorescent) green fluorescent protein published in 1996, derived from Aequorea victoria. It is reported to be a very rapidly-maturing weak dimer.
   5457..6170    +  CDS            GFPmut3: GFPmut3 is a basic (constitutively fluorescent) green fluorescent protein published in 1996, derived from Aequorea victoria. It is reported to be a very rapidly-maturing weak dimer.
   6188..6375    +  terminator     ADH1 terminator: S. cerevisiae ADH1; transcription terminator for the S. cerevisiae alcohol dehydrogenase 1 (ADH1) gene
   7741..7759    -  promoter       T3 promoter: promoter for bacteriophage T3 RNA polymerase
   7802..7824    -  protein_bind   lac operator (fragment): The lac repressor binds to the lac operator to inhibit transcription in E. coli. This inhibition can be relieved by adding lactose or isopropyl-β-D-thiogalactopyranoside (IPTG). lac repressor encoded by lacI
   7828..7858    -  promoter       lac promoter: promoter for the E. coli lac operon
   7873..7894    -  protein_bind   CAP binding site: CAP binding activates transcription in the presence of cAMP. E. coli catabolite activator protein
   7907..7999    -  CDS            lacI (fragment): lac repressor; lacI; The lac repressor binds to the lac operator to inhibit transcription in E. coli. This inhibition can be relieved by adding lactose or isopropyl-β-D-thiogalactopyranoside (IPTG).
   8182..8770    -  rep_origin     ori: high-copy-number ColE1/pMB1/pBR322/pUC origin of replication
   8941..9801    -  CDS            AmpR: β-lactamase; bla; confers resistance to ampicillin, carbenicillin, and related antibiotics
   9802..9906    -  promoter       AmpR promoter: bla
   9933..10291   +  rep_origin     f1 ori (sequence partly withheld): f1 bacteriophage origin of replication; arrow indicates direction of (+) strand synthesis
  10393..10548   -  CDS            lacZα (fragment): LacZα fragment of β-galactosidase; lacZ fragment
  10556..10574   +  promoter       T7 promoter: promoter for bacteriophage T7 RNA polymerase
  11786..12067   +  CDS            URA3 (fragment): PYRF_YEAST - Experimental evidence at protein level: Swiss-Prot protein existence level 1. From Saccharomyces cerevisiae (strain ATCC 204508 / S288c) (Baker's yeast).
  12130..12960   +  CDS            URA3: PYRF_AURPU - Protein inferred from homology: Swiss-Prot protein existence level 3. From Aureobasidium pullulans (Black yeast) (Pullularia pullulans).
  13006..13203   +  terminator     TEF terminator: Ashbya gossypii TEF terminator
  13210..166     -  terminator     CYC1 terminator (fragment) (across the origin): S. cerevisiae CYC1; transcription terminator for CYC1
