[The description below was written by a language model from this plasmid's Addgene catalogue record and pLannotate feature annotations shown in this document.]
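Description:
pAP-U2-3 is an integrating dual-reporter vector for the black yeast Aureobasidium pullulans, built by Gibson assembly in the pBluescript II SK(+) backbone. In E. coli it is maintained as a high-copy plasmid through the ColE1/pUC-type origin and selected with ampicillin via the β-lactamase gene. The backbone also retains the f1 phage origin, the lac promoter/operator and lacZα remnants, and the flanking T3 and T7 promoters. No fungal replication origin is annotated, consistent with its stated purpose of integrating at the native URA3 locus, with URA3 as the selectable marker. The feature table shows an A. pullulans URA3 coding sequence followed by the Ashbya gossypii TEF terminator, preceded by a shorter stretch scored as a URA3 fragment. Unannotated regions near the T3 and T7 promoters may contain additional targeting homology, but the record does not define them.

The payload consists of two divergently oriented reporter cassettes, both codon-optimized for A. pullulans. On the reverse strand, three tandem mCherry coding units end at a CYC1 terminator fragment and are, according to the catalogue entry, driven by the Saccharomyces cerevisiae ACT1 promoter. On the forward strand, three tandem GFP units (matched to GFPmut3) are followed by the S. cerevisiae ADH1 terminator and are driven by the A. pullulans ACT1 promoter. Neither promoter is annotated, but they presumably occupy the gap between the two reporter arrays. Triplicating each fluorescent protein increases the signal per transcript. Placing the red and green reporters in a single integrated copy allows direct comparison of a heterologous and a native actin promoter in the same cell. The plasmid belongs to a set of optimized vectors for genetic engineering of A. pullulans.
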