Addgene plasmid #236474: pAP-U2-3
Purpose: Plasmid for integration at the native URA3 locus with 3xmCherry under control of the ScACT1 promoter and 3xGFP under control of the ApACT1 promoter.
Depositing lab: Daniel Lew. Depositing organization: Massachusetts Institute of Technology. Publication: Optimized vectors for genetic engineering of Aureobasidium pullulans. Colarusso AV, Williams AM, Gladfelter AS, Wirshing ACE, Lew DJ. Mol Biol Cell. 2025 Jun 1;36(6):mr5. doi: 10.1091/mbc.E25-02-0059. Epub 2025 Apr 9. PubMed 40202829.
Backbone
  Vector backbone: pBlueScript II SK (+)
  Backbone manufacturer: Stratagene
  Vector type: Yeast Expression
  Selectable markers: URA3
Growth in bacteria
  Bacterial resistance: Ampicillin, 100 μg/mL
  Growth temperature: 37°C
  Growth strain: DH5alpha
  Copy number: High Copy
Gene/Insert
  Gene/Insert name: scACT1p-3xmCherry apACT1p-3xGFP
  Species: Aureobasidium pullulans
  Mutation: Codon optimized for A. pullulans
  Cloning method: Gibson Cloning
Terms and licenses: Academic/Nonprofit Terms; Industry Terms: Not Available to Industry
How to cite: pAP-U2-3 was a gift from Daniel Lew (Addgene plasmid # 236474 ; http://n2t.net/addgene:236474 ; RRID:Addgene_236474)
